Addgene plasmid #202504: pJPT020-LAT_dCore-HaloTag-3x FLAG
Purpose: Express dCore Lat mutant
Depositing lab: Neha Kamat. Depositing organization: Northwestern University. Publication: Enhancing extracellular vesicle cargo loading and functional delivery by engineering protein-lipid interactions. Peruzzi JA, Gunnels TF, Edelstein HI, Lu P, Baker D, Leonard JN, Kamat NP. Nat Commun. 2024 Jul 4;15(1):5618. doi: 10.1038/s41467-024-49678-z. PubMed 38965227.
Backbone
  Vector backbone: pTwist CMV Puro
  Backbone manufacturer: Twist
  Vector type: Mammalian Expression
Growth in bacteria
  Bacterial resistance: Ampicillin, 100 μg/mL
  Growth temperature: 37°C
  Growth strain: DH5alpha
  Copy number: High Copy
Gene/Insert
  Gene/Insert name: LAT
  Species: H. sapiens (human)
  Mutation: Truncated transmembrane domain
  Entrez Gene: LAT (a.k.a. IMD52, LAT1, pp36)
  Promoter: CMV
  Tag / fusion protein: HaloTag-3x FLAG (C terminal on insert)
  Cloning method: Restriction Enzyme; 5′ cloning site Unknown (unknown if destroyed)
Terms and licenses: Academic/Nonprofit Terms; Industry Terms: Not Available to Industry
Depositor comments: Please visit https://doi.org/10.1101/2023.04.29.538810 for bioRxiv preprint.
How to cite: pJPT020-LAT_dCore-HaloTag-3x FLAG was a gift from Neha Kamat (Addgene plasmid # 202504 ; http://n2t.net/addgene:202504 ; RRID:Addgene_202504)
