[The description below was written by a language model from this plasmid's Addgene catalogue record and pLannotate feature annotations shown in this document.]
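Description:
pJPT020-LAT_dCore-HaloTag-3x FLAG is a mammalian expression plasmid built on the Twist pTwist CMV Puro backbone and sequenced at 7,153 nt. It expresses a mutant form of human LAT (linker for activation of T cells), called dCore, in which the transmembrane domain has been truncated. In bacteria the plasmid replicates from a high-copy ColE1/pUC-type origin and is selected with ampicillin through a full-length β-lactamase (AmpR) gene. For selection in mammalian cells, a separate cassette places puromycin N-acetyltransferase under the human ubiquitin C promoter, followed by a synthetic poly(A) signal.

The payload is driven by CMV immediate-early enhancer and promoter elements that sit just upstream of the sequence origin. The annotated LAT segment is short, under 100 nt, which suggests that only a small N-terminal portion of LAT is present rather than the full signalling adaptor. It is followed closely by HaloTag, a modified bacterial dehalogenase that bonds covalently to chloroalkane ligands and so allows fluorescent labelling or capture. The catalogue lists a C-terminal 3x FLAG epitope after HaloTag. The feature table does not annotate it, although unannotated sequence lies between HaloTag and the SV40 polyadenylation signal that ends the transcript. β-globin insulator elements, T7 and rrnG terminators, and additional synthetic poly(A) signals flank the expression unit, presumably to isolate it from neighbouring transcription.

The stated purpose is simply to express the dCore LAT mutant. The associated publication concerns engineering protein–lipid interactions to improve extracellular vesicle cargo loading and delivery, so the construct probably served as a membrane-anchor variant for comparison in that work.
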