Features (pLannotate 1.2.2; 20 found; start..end, strand, type, name):
     28..114     +  CDS            LAT (fragment): LAT_HUMAN - Experimental evidence at protein level: Swiss-Prot protein existence level 1. Required for TCR (T-cell antigen receptor)- and pre-TCR- mediated signaling, both in mature T-cells and during their development. Involved in FCGR3 (low affinity immunoglobulin gamma Fc region receptor III)-mediated signaling in natural killer cells and FCER1 (high affinity immunoglobulin epsilon receptor)-mediated signaling in mast cells. Couples activation of these receptors and their associated kinases with distal intracellular events such as mobilization of intracellular calcium stores, PKC activation
    124..1008    +  CDS            HaloTag®: modified bacterial dehalogenase that forms covalent bonds with chloroalkane derivatives
   1136..1257    -  polyA_signal   SV40 poly(A) signal: SV40 polyadenylation signal
   1280..1349    -  CDS            large T antigen (fragment): large T antigen from SV40 (simian virus 40)
   1372..1418    +  terminator     T7 terminator: transcription terminator for bacteriophage T7 RNA polymerase
   1448..1584    +  terminator     rrnG terminator: transcription terminator from the E. coli ribosomal RNA rrnG operon (Albrechtsen et al., 1991)
   1629..1700    +  misc_feature   3' β-globin insulator: insulator downstream of the human β-globin locus (Farrell et al., 2002)
   1926..2514    -  rep_origin     ori: high-copy-number ColE1/pMB1/pBR322/pUC origin of replication
   2686..2750    -  CDS            bla(M) (fragment): β-lactamase lacking the signal sequence; bla(M); allows cytosolic expression of β-lactamase
   3014..4223    +  promoter       UbC promoter: human ubiquitin C promoter
   4227..4824    +  CDS            PuroR (fragment): puromycin N-acetyltransferase; pac from Streptomyces; confers resistance to puromycin
   4853..4901    +  polyA_signal   poly(A) signal: synthetic polyadenylation signal
   5167..6027    +  CDS            AmpR: β-lactamase; bla; confers resistance to ampicillin, carbenicillin, and related antibiotics
   6040..6176    +  terminator     rrnG terminator: transcription terminator from the E. coli ribosomal RNA rrnG operon (Albrechtsen et al., 1991)
   6328..6399    +  misc_feature   5' β-globin insulator: insulator upstream of the human β-globin locus (Farrell et al., 2002)
   6404..6450    -  terminator     T7 terminator: transcription terminator for bacteriophage T7 RNA polymerase
   6468..6516    -  polyA_signal   poly(A) signal: synthetic polyadenylation signal
   6597..6900    +  enhancer       CMV enhancer: human cytomegalovirus immediate early enhancer
   6973..6990    -  promoter       CMV promoter (fragment): human cytomegalovirus (CMV) immediate early promoter
   7053..7104    +  promoter       CMVd2 promoter: truncated human cytomegalovirus (CMV) immediate early promoter that yields moderately reduced expression relative to the full-length promoter
>Addgene plasmid #202504 | pJPT020-LAT_dCore-HaloTag-3x FLAG | addgene full sequence | sequence record 398268 | Addgene NGS Result
GACACACCCGCCAGCGGCCGCGCCACCATGGAGGAGGCCATCCTGGTCCCCTGCGTGCTGGGGCTCGCCA
TGTTGATGGCACTGTGTGTGCACTGCCACAGACTGCCAGGATCCGGCGGCTCCGAAATCGGTACTGGCTT
TCCATTCGACCCCCATTATGTGGAAGTCCTGGGCGAGCGCATGCACTACGTCGATGTTGGTCCGCGCGAT
GGCACCCCTGTGCTGTTCCTGCACGGTAACCCGACCTCCTCCTACGTGTGGCGCAACATCATCCCGCATG
TTGCACCGACCCATCGCTGCATTGCTCCAGACCTGATCGGTATGGGCAAATCCGACAAACCAGACCTGGG
TTATTTCTTCGACGACCACGTCCGCTTCATGGATGCCTTCATCGAAGCCCTGGGTCTGGAAGAGGTCGTC
CTGGTCATTCACGACTGGGGCTCCGCTCTGGGTTTCCACTGGGCCAAGCGCAATCCAGAGCGCGTCAAAG
GTATTGCATTTATGGAGTTCATCCGCCCTATCCCGACCTGGGACGAATGGCCAGAATTTGCCCGCGAGAC
CTTCCAGGCCTTCCGCACCACCGACGTCGGCCGCAAGCTGATCATCGATCAGAACGTTTTTATCGAGGGT
ACGCTGCCGATGGGTGTCGTCCGCCCGCTGACTGAAGTCGAGATGGACCATTACCGCGAGCCGTTCCTGA
ATCCTGTTGACCGCGAGCCACTGTGGCGCTTCCCAAACGAGCTGCCAATCGCCGGTGAGCCAGCGAACAT
CGTCGCGCTGGTCGAAGAATACATGGACTGGCTGCACCAGTCCCCTGTCCCGAAGCTGCTGTTCTGGGGC
ACCCCAGGCGTTCTGATCCCACCGGCCGAAGCCGCTCGCCTGGCCAAAAGCCTGCCTAACTGCAAGGCTG
TGGACATCGGCCCGGGTCTGAATCTGCTGCAAGAAGACAACCCGGACCTGATCGGCAGCGAGATCGCGCG
CTGGCTGTCTACTCTGGAGATTTCCGGCTCCGAATTCGATTACAAGGACCACGATGGCGACTATAAGGAT
CACGACATCGACTACAAGGACGATGACGACAAGTGAGCTAGCTTGACTGACTGAGATACAGCGTACCTTC
AGCTCACAGACATGATAAGATACATTGATGAGTTTGGACAAACCACAACTAGAATGCAGTGAAAAAAATG
CTTTATTTGTGAAATTTGTGATGCTATTGCTTTATTTGTAACCATTATAAGCTGCAATAAACAAGTTAAC
AACAACAATTGCATTCATTTTATGTTTCAGGTTCAGGGGGAGGTGTGGGAGGTTTTTTAAAGCAAGTAAA
ACCTCTACAAATGTGGTATTGGCCCATCTCTATCGGTATCGTAGCATAACCCCTTGGGGCCTCTAAACGG
GTCTTGAGGGGTTTTTTGTGCCCCTCGGGCCGGATTGCTATCTACCGGCATTGGCGCAGAAAAAAATGCC
TGATGCGACGCTGCGCGTCTTATACTCCCACATATGCCAGATTCAGCAACGGATACGGCTTCCCCAACTT
GCCCACTTCCATACGTGTCCTCCTTACCAGAAATTTATCCTTAAGGTCGTCAGCTATCCTGCAGGCGATC
TCTCGATTTCGATCAAGACATTCCTTTAATGGTCTTTTCTGGACACCACTAGGGGTCAGAAGTAGTTCAT
CAAACTTTCTTCCCTCCCTAATCTCATTGGTTACCTTGGGCTATCGAAACTTAATTAACCAGTCAAGTCA
GCTACTTGGCGAGATCGACTTGTCTGGGTTTCGACTACGCTCAGAATTGCGTCAGTCAAGTTCGATCTGG
TCCTTGCTATTGCACCCGTTCTCCGATTACGAGTTTCATTTAAATCATGTGAGCAAAAGGCCAGCAAAAG
GCCAGGAACCGTAAAAAGGCCGCGTTGCTGGCGTTTTTCCATAGGCTCCGCCCCCCTGACGAGCATCACA
AAAATCGACGCTCAAGTCAGAGGTGGCGAAACCCGACAGGACTATAAAGATACCAGGCGTTTCCCCCTGG
AAGCTCCCTCGTGCGCTCTCCTGTTCCGACCCTGCCGCTTACCGGATACCTGTCCGCCTTTCTCCCTTCG
GGAAGCGTGGCGCTTTCTCATAGCTCACGCTGTAGGTATCTCAGTTCGGTGTAGGTCGTTCGCTCCAAGC
TGGGCTGTGTGCACGAACCCCCCGTTCAGCCCGACCGCTGCGCCTTATCCGGTAACTATCGTCTTGAGTC
CAACCCGGTAAGACACGACTTATCGCCACTGGCAGCAGCCACTGGTAACAGGATTAGCAGAGCGAGGTAT
GTAGGCGGTGCTACAGAGTTCTTGAAGTGGTGGCCTAACTACGGCTACACTAGAAGAACAGTATTTGGTA
TCTGCGCTCTGCTGAAGCCAGTTACCTTCGGAAAAAGAGTTGGTAGCTCTTGATCCGGCAAACAAACCAC
CGCTGGTAGCGGTGGTTTTTTTGTTTGCAAGCAGCAGATTACGCGCAGAAAAAAAGGATCTCAAGAAGAT
CCTTTGATCTTTTCTACGGGGTCTGACGCTCAGTGGAACGAAAACTCACGTTAAGGGATTTTGGTCATGA
GATTATCAAAAAGGATCTTCACCTAGATCCTTTTAAATTAAAAATGAAGTTTTAAATCAATCTAAAGTAT
ATATGAGTAAACTTGGTCTGACAGTTACCAATGCTTAATCAGTGAGGCACCTATCTCAGCGATCTGTCTA
TTTCGTTCATCCATAGTTGCATTTAAATTTCCGAACTCTCCAAGGCCCTCGTCGGAAAATCTTCAAACCT
TTCGTCCGATCCATCTTGCAGGCTACCTCTCGAACGAACTATCGCAAGTCTCTTGGCCGGCCTTGCGCCT
TGGCTATTGCTTGGCAGCGCCTATCGCCAGGTATTACTCCAATCCCGAATATCCGAGATCGGGATCACCC
GAGAGAAGTTCAACCTACATCCTCAATCCCGATCTATCCGAGATCCGAGGAATATCGAAATCGGGGCGCG
CCTGGCCTCCGCGCCGGGTTTTGGCGCCTCCCGCGGGCGCCCCCCTCGTCACGGCGAGCGCTGCCACGTC
AGACGAAGGGCGCAGGAGCGTCCTGATCCTTCCGCCCGGACGCTCAGGACAGCGGCCCGCTGCTCATAAG
ACTCGGCCTTAGAACCCCAGTATCAGCAGAAGGACATTTTAGGACGGGACTTGGGTGACTCTAGGGCACT
GGTTTTCTTTCCAGAGAGCGGAACAGGCGAGGAAAAGTAGTCCCTTCTCGGCGATTCTGCGGAGGGATCT
CCGTGGGGCGGTGAACGCCGATGATTATATAAGGACGCGCCGGGTGTGGCACAGCTAGTTCCGTCGCAGC
CGGGATTTGGGTCGCGGTTCTTGTTTGTGGATCGCTGTGATCGTCACTTGGTGAGTAGCGGGCTGCTGGG
CTGGCCGGGGCTTTCGTGGCCGCCGGGCCGCTCGGTGGGACGGAAGCGTGTGGAGAGACCGCCAAGGGCT
GTAGTCTGGGTCCGCGAGCAAGGTTGCCCTGAACTGGGGGTTGGGGGGAGCGCAGCAAAATGGCGGCTGT
TCCCGAGTCTTGAATGGAAGACGCTTGTGAGGCGGGCTGTGAGGTCGTTGAAACAAGGTGGGGGGCATGG
TGGGCGGCAAGAACCCAAGGTCTTGAGCCCTTCGCTAATGCGGGAAAGCTCTTATTCGGGTGAGATGGGC
TGGGCACCATCTGGGGACCCTGACGTGAAGTTTGTCACTGACTGGAGAACTCGGTTTGTCGTCTGTTGCG
GGGGCGGCAGTTATGGCGGTGCCGTTGGGCAGTGCACCCGTACCTTTGGGAGCGCGCGCCCTCGTCGTGT
CGTGACGTCACCCGTTCTGTTGGCTTATAATGCAGGGTGGGGCCACCTGCCGGTAGGTGTGCGGTAGGCT
TTTCTCCGTCGCAGGACGCAGGGTTCGGGCCTAGGGTAGGCTCTCCTGAATCGACAGGCGCCGGACCTCT
GGTGAGGGGAGGGATAAGTGAGGCGTCAGTTTCTTTGGTCGGTTTTATGTACCTATCTTCTTAAGTAGCT
GAAGCTCCGGTTTTGAACTATGCGCTCGGGGTTGGCGAGTGTGTTTTGTGAAGTTTTTTAGGCACCTTTT
GAAATGTAATCATTTGGGTCAATATGTAATTTTCAGTGTTAGACTTGTAAATTGTCCGCTAAATTCTGGC
CGTTTTTGGCTTTTTTGTTAGACAACATGACCGAGTACAAGCCCACGGTGCGCCTCGCCACCCGCGACGA
CGTCCCCAGGGCCGTACGCACCCTCGCCGCCGCGTTCGCCGACTACCCCGCCACGCGCCACACCGTCGAT
CCGGACCGCCACATCGAGCGGGTCACCGAGCTGCAAGAACTCTTCCTCACGCGCGTCGGGCTCGACATCG
GCAAGGTGTGGGTCGCGGACGACGGCGCCGCGGTGGCGGTCTGGACCACGCCGGAGAGCGTCGAAGCGGG
GGCGGTGTTCGCCGAGATCGGCCCGCGCATGGCCGAGTTGAGCGGTTCCCGGCTGGCCGCGCAGCAACAG
ATGGAGGGCCTCCTGGCGCCGCACCGGCCCAAGGAGCCCGCGTGGTTCCTGGCCACCGTCGGCGTCTCGC
CCGACCACCAGGGCAAGGGTCTGGGCAGCGCCGTCGTGCTCCCCGGAGTGGAGGCCGCCGAGCGCGCCGG
GGTGCCCGCCTTCCTGGAGACCTCCGCGCCCCGCAACCTCCCCTTCTACGAGCGGCTCGGCTTCACCGTC
ACCGCCGACGTCGAGGTGCCCGAAGGACCGCGCACCTGGTGCATGACCCGCAAGCCCGGTGCCTAGGCTA
GTATGTAAGCCTAGTCTTAGATAATAAAATCGCTATCCATCGAAGATGGATGTGTGTTGGTTTTTTGTGT
GTGTAACGCTAGGCGCGCCTGGTGTACCGAGAACGATCCTCTCAGTGCGAGTCTCGACGATCCATATCGT
TGCTTGGCAGTCAGCCAGTCGGAATCCAGCTTGGGACCCAGGAAGTCCAATCGTCAGATATTGTACTCAA
GCCTGGTCACGGCAGCGTACCGATCTGTTTAAACCTAGATATTGATAGTCTGATCGGTCAACGTATAATC
GAGTCCTAGCTTTTGCAAACATCTATCAAGAGACAGGATCAGCAGGAGGCTTTCGCATGAGTATTCAACA
TTTCCGTGTCGCCCTTATTCCCTTTTTTGCGGCATTTTGCCTTCCTGTTTTTGCTCACCCAGAAACGCTG
GTGAAAGTAAAAGATGCTGAAGATCAGTTGGGTGCGCGAGTGGGTTACATCGAACTGGATCTCAACAGCG
GTAAGATCCTTGAGAGTTTTCGCCCCGAAGAACGCTTTCCAATGATGAGCACTTTTAAAGTTCTGCTATG
TGGCGCGGTATTATCCCGTATTGACGCCGGGCAAGAGCAACTCGGTCGCCGCATACACTATTCTCAGAAT
GACTTGGTTGAGTATTCACCAGTCACAGAAAAGCATCTTACGGATGGCATGACAGTAAGAGAATTATGCA
GTGCTGCCATAACCATGAGTGATAACACTGCGGCCAACTTACTTCTGACAACGATTGGAGGACCGAAGGA
GCTAACCGCTTTTTTGCACAACATGGGGGATCATGTAACTCGCCTTGATCGTTGGGAACCGGAGCTGAAT
GAAGCCATACCAAACGACGAGCGTGACACCACGATGCCTGTAGCAATGGCAACAACCTTGCGTAAACTAT
TAACTGGCGAACTACTTACTCTAGCTTCCCGGCAACAGTTGATAGACTGGATGGAGGCGGATAAAGTTGC
AGGACCACTTCTGCGCTCGGCCCTTCCGGCTGGCTGGTTTATTGCTGATAAATCTGGAGCCGGTGAGCGT
GGGTCTCGCGGTATCATTGCAGCACTGGGGCCAGATGGTAAGCCCTCCCGTATCGTAGTTATCTACACGA
CGGGGAGTCAGGCAACTATGGATGAACGAAATAGACAGATCGCTGAGATAGGTGCCTCACTGATTAAGCA
TTGGTAACCGATTCTAGGTGCATTGGCGCAGAAAAAAATGCCTGATGCGACGCTGCGCGTCTTATACTCC
CACATATGCCAGATTCAGCAACGGATACGGCTTCCCCAACTTGCCCACTTCCATACGTGTCCTCCTTACC
AGAAATTTATCCTTAAGATCCCGAATCGTTTAAACTCGACTCTGGCTCTATCGAATCTCCGTCGTTTCGA
GCTTACGCGAACAGCCGTGGCGCTCATTTGCTCGTCGGGCATCGAATCTCGTCAGCTATCGTCAGCTTAC
CTTTTTGGCAGCGATCGCGGCTCCCGACATCTTGGACCATTAGCTCCACAGGTATCTTCTTCCCTCTAGT
GGTCATAACAGCAGCTTCAGCTACCTCTCAATTCAAAAAACCCCTCAAGACCCGTTTAGAGGCCCCAAGG
GGTTATGCTATCAATCGTTGCGTTACACACACAAAAAACCAACACACATCCATCTTCGATGGATAGCGAT
TTTATTATCTAACTGCTGATCGAGTGTAGCCAGATCTAGTAATCAATTACGGGGTCATTAGTTCATAGCC
CATATATGGAGTTCCGCGTTACATAACTTACGGTAAATGGCCCGCCTGGCTGACCGCCCAACGACCCCCG
CCCATTGACGTCAATAATGACGTATGTTCCCATAGTAACGCCAATAGGGACTTTCCATTGACGTCAATGG
GTGGAGTATTTACGGTAAACTGCCCACTTGGCAGTACATCAAGTGTATCATATGCCAAGTACGCCCCCTA
TTGACGTCAATGACGGTAAATGGCCCGCCTGGCATTATGCCCAGTACATGACCTTATGGGACTTTCCTAC
TTGGCAGTACATCTACGTATTAGTCATCGCTATTACCATGCTGATGCGGTTTTGGCAGTACATCAATGGG
CGTGGATAGCGGTTTGACTCACGGGGATTTCCAAGTCTCCACCCCATTGACGTCAATGGGAGTTTGTTTT
GGCACCAAAATCAACGGGACTTTCCAAAATGTCGTAACAACTCCGCCCCATTGACGCAAATGGGCGGTAG
GCGTGTACGGTGGGAGGTCTATATAAGCAGAGCTGGTTTAGTGAACCGTCAGATCAGATCTTTGTCGATC
CTACCATCCACTC
